>Addgene plasmid #27370 | pCMV-flag S127A YAP | addgene full sequence | sequence record 483493 | Addgene NGS Result
CCTGGCTGACCGCCCAACGACCCCCGCCCATTGACGTCAATAATGACGTATGTTCCCATAGTAACGCCAA
TAGGGACTTTCCATTGACGTCAATGGGTGGAGTATTTACGGTAAACTGCCCACTTGGCAGTACATCAAGT
GTATCATATGCCAAGTCCGCCCCCTATTGACGTCAATGACGGTAAATGGCCCGCCTGGCATTATGCCCAG
TACATGACCTTACGGGACTTTCCTACTTGGCAGTACATCTACGTATTAGTCATCGCTATTACCATGGTGA
TGCGGTTTTGGCAGTACACCAATGGGCGTGGATAGCGGTTTGACTCACGGGGATTTCCAAGTCTCCACCC
CATTGACGTCAATGGGAGTTTGTTTTGGCACCAAAATCAACGGGACTTTCCAAAATGTCGTAATAACCCC
GCCCCGTTGACGCAAATGGGCGGTAGGCGTGTACGGTGGGAGGTCTATATAAGCAGAGCTCGTTTAGTGA
ACCGTCAGAATTGATCTACCATGGACTACAAAGACGATGACGACAAGCTTGCGGCCGCGAATTCAAGCTT
AGCCACCATGGACTACAAAGACGATGACGATAAAGCAAGGCTCGAATCGGTACCTAAGGATCCCGGGCAG
CAGCCGCCGCCTCAACCGGCCCCCCAGGGCCAAGGGCAGCCGCCTTCGCAGCCCCCGCAGGGGCAGGGCC
CGCCGTCCGGACCCGGGCAACCGGCACCCGCGGCGACCCAGGCGGCGCCGCAGGCACCCCCCGCCGGGCA
TCAGATCGTGCACGTCCGCGGGGACTCGGAGACCGACCTGGAGGCGCTCTTCAACGCCGTCATGAACCCC
AAGACGGCCAACGTGCCCCAGACCGTGCCCATGAGGCTCCGGAAGCTGCCCGACTCCTTCTTCAAGCCGC
CGGAGCCCAAATCCCACTCCCGACAGGCCAGTACTGATGCAGGCACTGCAGGAGCCCTGACTCCACAGCA
TGTTCGAGCTCATGCCTCTCCAGCTTCTCTGCAGTTGGGAGCTGTTTCTCCTGGGACACTGACCCCCACT
GGAGTAGTCTCTGGCCCAGCAGCTACACCCACAGCTCAGCATCTTCGACAGTCTTCTTTTGAGATACCTG
ATGATGTACCTCTGCCAGCAGGTTGGGAGATGGCAAAGACATCTTCTGGTCAGAGATACTTCTTAAATCA
CATCGATCAGACAACAACATGGCAGGACCCCAGGAAGGCCATGCTGTCCCAGATGAACGTCACAGCCCCC
ACCAGTCCACCAGTGCAGCAGAATATGATGAACTCGGCTTCAGGTCCTCTTCCTGATGGATGGGAACAAG
CCATGACTCAGGATGGAGAAATTTACTATATAAACCATAAGAACAAGACCACCTCTTGGCTAGACCCAAG
GCTTGACCCTCGTTTTGCCATGAACCAGAGAATCAGTCAGAGTGCTCCAGTGAAACAGCCACCACCCCTG
GCTCCCCAGAGCCCACAGGGAGGCGTCATGGGTGGCAGCAACTCCAACCAGCAGCAACAGATGCGACTGC
AGCAACTGCAGATGGAGAAGGAGAGGCTGCGGCTGAAACAGCAAGAACTGCTTCGGCAGGAGTTAGCCCT
GCGTAGCCAGTTACCAACACTGGAGCAGGATGGTGGGACTCAAAATCCAGTGTCTTCTCCCGGGATGTCT
CAGGAATTGAGAACAATGACGACCAATAGCTCAGATCCTTTCCTTAACAGTGGCACCTATCACTCTCGAG
ATGAGAGTACAGACAGTGGACTAAGCATGAGCAGCTACAGTGTCCCTCGAACCCCAGATGACTTCCTGAA
CAGTGTGGATGAGATGGATACAGGTGATACTATCAACCAAAGCACCCTGCCCTCACAGCAGAACCGTTTC
CCAGACTACCTTGAAGCCATTCCTGGGACAAATGTGGACCTTGGAACACTGGAAGGAGATGGAATGAACA
TAGAAGGAGAGGAGCTGATGCCAAGTCTGCAGGAAGCTTTGAGTTCTGACATCCTTAATGACATGGAGTC
TGTTTTGGCTGCCACCAAGCTAGATAAAGAAAGCTTTCTTACATGGTTATAGAGCCCTCAGGCAGACTGA
ATTCTGCAGATATCCAGCACAGTGGCGGCCGCTCGAGTCTAGAGGATCCCGGGTGGCATCCCTGTGACCC
CTCCCCAGTGCCTCTCCTGGCCCTGGAAGTTGCCACTCCAGTGCCCACCAGCCTTGTCCTAATAAAATTA
AGTTGCATCATTTTGTCTGACTAGGTGTCCTTCTATAATATTATGGGGTGGAGGGGGGTGGTATGGAGCA
AGGGGCAAGTTGGGAAGACAACCTGTAGGGCCTGCGGGGTCTATTGGGAACCAAGCTGGAGTGCAGTGGC
ACAATCTTGGCTCACTGCAATCTCCGCCTCCTGGGTTCAAGCGATTCTCCTGCCTCAGCCTCCCGAGTTG
TTGGGATTCCAGGCATGCATGACCAGGCTCAGCTAATTTTTGTTTTTTTGGTAGAGACGGGGTTTCACCA
TATTGGCCAGGCTGGTCTCCAACTCCTAATCTCAGGTGATCTACCCACCTTGGCCTCCCAAATTGCTGGG
ATTACAGGCGTGAACCACTGCTCCCTTCCCTGTCCTTCTGATTTTAAAATAACTATACCAGCAGGAGGAC
GTCCAGACACAGCATAGGCTACCTGGCCATGCCCAACCGGTGGGACATTTGAGTTGCTTGCTTGGCACTG
TCCTCTCATGCGTTGGGTCCACTCAGTAGATGCCTGTTGAATTGGGTACGCGGCCAGCTTGGCTGTGGAA
TGTGTGTCAGTTAGGGTGTGGAAAGTCCCCAGGCTCCCCAGCAGGCAGAAGTATGCAAAGCATGCATCTC
AATTAGTCAGCAACCAGGTGTGGAAAGTCCCCAGGCTCCCCAGCAGGCAGAAGTATGCAAAGCATGCATC
TCAATTAGTCAGCAACCATAGTCCCGCCCCTAACTCCGCCCATCCCGCCCCTAACTCCGCCCAGTTCCGC
CCATTCTCCGCCCCATGGCTGACTAATTTTTTTTATTTATGCAGAGGCCGAGGCCGCCTCGGCCTCTGAG
CTATTCCAGAAGTAGTGAGGAGGCTTTTTTGGAGGCCTAGGCTTTTGCAAAAAGCTCCTCGAGGAACTGA
AAAACCAGAAAGTTAATTCCCTATAGTGAGTCGTATTAAATTCGTAATCATGTCATAGCTGTTTCCTGTG
TGAAATTGTTATCCGCTCACAATTCCACACAACATACGAGCCGGAAGCATAAAGTGTAAAGCCTGGGGTG
CCTAATGAGTGAGCTAACTCACATTAATTGCGTTGCGCTCACTGCCCGCTTTCCAGTCGGGAAACCTGTC
GTGCCAGCTGCATTAATGAATCGGCCAACGCGCGGGGAGAGGCGGTTTGCGTATTGGGCGCTCTTCCGCT
TCCTCGCTCACTGACTCGCTGCGCTCGGTCGTTCGGCTGCGGCGAGCGGTATCAGCTCACTCAAAGGCGG
TAATACGGTTATCCACAGAATCAGGGGATAACGCAGGAAAGAACATGTGAGCAAAAGGCCAGCAAAAGGC
CAGGAACCGTAAAAAGGCCGCGTTGCTGGCGTTTTTCCATAGGCTCCGCCCCCCTGACGAGCATCACAAA
AATCGACGCTCAAGTCAGAGGTGGCGAAACCCGACAGGACTATAAAGATACCAGGCGTTTCCCCCTGGAA
GCTCCCTCGTGCGCTCTCCTGTTCCGACCCTGCCGCTTACCGGATACCTGTCCGCCTTTCTCCCTTCGGG
AAGCGTGGCGCTTTCTCATAGCTCACGCTGTAGGTATCTCAGTTCGGTGTAGGTCGTTCGCTCCAAGCTG
GGCTGTGTGCACGAACCCCCCGTTCAGCCCGACCGCTGCGCCTTATCCGGTAACTATCGTCTTGAGTCCA
ACCCGGTAAGACACGACTTATCGCCACTGGCAGCAGCCACTGGTAACAGGATTAGCAGAGCGAGGTATGT
AGGCGGTGCTACAGAGTTCTTGAAGTGGTGGCCTAACTACGGCTACACTAGAAGAACAGTATTTGGTATC
TGCGCTCTGCTGAAGCCAGTTACCTTCGGAAAAAGAGTTGGTAGCTCTTGATCCGGCAAACAAACCACCG
CTGGTAGCGGTGGTTTTTTTGTTTGCAAGCAGCAGATTACGCGCAGAAAAAAAGGATCTCAAGAAGATCC
TTTGATCTTTTCTACGGGGTCTGACGCTCAGTGGAACGAAAACTCACGTTAAGGGATTTTGGTCATGAGA
TTATCAAAAAGGATCTTCACCTAGATCCTTTTAAATTAAAAATGAAGTTTTAAATCAATCTAAAGTATAT
ATGAGTAAACTTGGTCTGACAGTTACCAATGCTTAATCAGTGAGGCACCTATCTCAGCGATCTGTCTATT
TCGTTCATCCATAGTTGCCTGACTCCCCGTCGTGTAGATAACTACGATACGGGAGGGCTTACCATCTGGC
CCCAGTGCTGCAATGATACCGCGAGACCCACGCTCACCGGCTCCAGATTTATCAGCAATAAACCAGCCAG
CCGGAAGGGCCGAGCGCAGAAGTGGTCCTGCAACTTTATCCGCCTCCATCCAGTCTATTAATTGTTGCCG
GGAAGCTAGAGTAAGTAGTTCGCCAGTTAATAGTTTGCGCAACGTTGTTGCCATTGCTACAGGCATCGTG
GTGTCACGCTCGTCGTTTGGTATGGCTTCATTCAGCTCCGGTTCCCAACGATCAAGGCGAGTTACATGAT
CCCCCATGTTGTGCAAAAAAGCGGTTAGCTCCTTCGGTCCTCCGATCGTTGTCAGAAGTAAGTTGGCCGC
AGTGTTATCACTCATGGTTATGGCAGCACTGCATAATTCTCTTACTGTCATGCCATCCGTAAGATGCTTT
TCTGTGACTGGTGAGTACTCAACCAAGTCATTCTGAGAATAGTGTATGCGGCGACCGAGTTGCTCTTGCC
CGGCGTCAATACGGGATAATACCGCGCCACATAGCAGAACTTTAAAAGTGCTCATCATTGGAAAACGTTC
TTCGGGGCGAAAACTCTCAAGGATCTTACCGCTGTTGAGATCCAGTTCGATGTAACCCACTCGTGCACCC
AACTGATCTTCAGCATCTTTTACTTTCACCAGCGTTTCTGGGTGAGCAAAAACAGGAAGGCAAAATGCCG
CAAAAAAGGGAATAAGGGCGACACGGAAATGTTGAATACTCATACTCTTCCTTTTTCAATATTATTGAAG
CATTTATCAGGGTTATTGTCTCATGAGCGGATACATATTTGAATGTATTTAGAAAAATAAACAAATAGGG
GTTCCGCGCACATTTCCCCGAAAAGTGCCACCTG
[124 nt withheld, positions 5355-5478]
C
[91 nt withheld, positions 5480-5570]
A
[49 nt withheld, positions 5572-5620]
CCTTTGACGTTGGAGTCCACGTTCTTT
[37 nt withheld, positions 5648-5684]
ACCCTATCTCGGTCTATTCTTTTGATTTATAAGGGATTTTGCCGATTTCGGCCTATTGGTTAAAAAATGA
GCTGATTTAACAAAAATTTAACGCGAATTTTAACAAAATATTAACGCTTACAATTTCCATTCGCCATTCA
GGCTGCGCAACTGTTGGGAAGGGCGATCGGTGCGGGCCTCTTCGCTATTACGCCAGCTGGCGAAAGGGGG
ATGTGCTGCAAGGCGATTAAGTTGGGTAACGCCAGGGTTTTCCCAGTCACGACGTTGTAAAACGACGGCC
AGTGCCAAGCTGATCTATACATTGAATCAATATTGGCAATTAGCCATATTAGTCATTGGTTATATAGCAT
AAATCAATATTGGCTATTGGCCATTGCATACGTTGTATCTATATCATAATATGTACATTTATATTGGCTC
ATGTCCAATATGACCGCCATGTTGACATTGATTATTGACTAGTTATTAATAGTAATCAATTACGGGGTCA
TTAGTTCATAGCCCATATATGGAGTTCCGCGTTACATAACTTACGGTAAATGGCCCG
Features (pLannotate 1.2.2; 17 found; start..end, strand, type, name):
    278..477     +  promoter       CMV promoter: human cytomegalovirus (CMV) immediate early promoter
    513..533     +  CDS            3xFLAG (fragment): three tandem FLAG® epitope tags
    570..594     +  CDS            3xFLAG (fragment): three tandem FLAG® epitope tags
    619..2079    +  CDS            YAP1: YAP1_HUMAN - Also known as YAP65. Experimental evidence at protein level: Swiss-Prot protein existence level 1. [Isoform 3]: Activates the C-terminal fragment (CTF) of ERBB4 (isoform 3). From Homo sapiens (Human).
   2151..2773    +  polyA_signal   hGH poly(A) signal: human growth hormone polyadenylation signal
   2802..3131    +  promoter       SV40 promoter: SV40 enhancer and early promoter
   3170..3188    -  promoter       T7 promoter: promoter for bacteriophage T7 RNA polymerase
   3226..3242    -  protein_bind   lac operator: The lac repressor binds to the lac operator to inhibit transcription in E. coli. This inhibition can be relieved by adding lactose or isopropyl-β-D-thiogalactopyranoside (IPTG). lac repressor encoded by lacI
   3250..3280    -  promoter       lac promoter: promoter for the E. coli lac operon
   3295..3316    -  protein_bind   CAP binding site: CAP binding activates transcription in the presence of cAMP. E. coli catabolite activator protein
   3329..3421    -  CDS            lacI (fragment): lac repressor; lacI; The lac repressor binds to the lac operator to inhibit transcription in E. coli. This inhibition can be relieved by adding lactose or isopropyl-β-D-thiogalactopyranoside (IPTG).
   3604..4192    -  rep_origin     ori: high-copy-number ColE1/pMB1/pBR322/pUC origin of replication
   4363..5223    -  CDS            AmpR: β-lactamase; bla; confers resistance to ampicillin, carbenicillin, and related antibiotics
   5224..5328    -  promoter       AmpR promoter: bla
   5355..5783    +  rep_origin     f1 ori (sequence partly withheld): f1 bacteriophage origin of replication; arrow indicates direction of (+) strand synthesis
   5814..5968    -  CDS            lacZα (fragment): LacZα fragment of β-galactosidase; lacZ fragment
   6128..276     +  enhancer       CMV enhancer (across the origin): human cytomegalovirus immediate early enhancer
