>Addgene plasmid #27370 | pCMV-flag S127A YAP Sequencing Result | analyzer sequence | sequence record 137814
CCTGGCTGACCGCCCAACGACCCCCGCCCATTGACGTCAATAATGACGTATGTTCCCATAGTAACGCCAA
TAGGGACTTTCCATTGACGTCAATGGGTGGAGTATTTACGGTAAACTGCCCACTTGGCAGTACATCAAGT
GTATCATATGCCAAGTCCGCCCCCTATTGACGTCAATGACGGTAAATGGCCCGCCTGGCATTATGCCCAG
TACATGACCTTACGGGACTTTCCTACTTGGCAGTACATCTACGTATTAGTCATCGCTATTACCATGGTGA
TGCGGTTTTGGCAGTACACCAATGGGCGTGGATAGCGGTTTGACTCACGGGGATTTCCAAGTCTCCACCC
CATTGACGTCAATGGGAGTTTGTTTTGGCACCAAAATCAACGGGACTTTCCAAAATGTCGTAATAACCCC
GCCCCGTTGACGCAAATGGGCGGTAGGCGTGTACGGTGGGAGGTCTATATAAGCAGAGCTCGTTTAGTGA
ACCGTCAGAATTGATCTACCATGGACTACAAAGACGATGACGACAAGCTTGCGGCCGCGAATTCAAGCTT
AGCCACCATGGACTACAAAGACGATGACGATAAAGCAAGGCTCGAATCGGTACCTAAGGATCCCGGGCAG
CAGCCGCCGCCTCAACCGGCCCCCCAGGGCCAAGGGCAGCCGCCTTCGCAGCCCCCGCAGGGGCAGGGCC
CGCCGTCCGGACCCGGGCAACCGGCACCCGCGGCGACCCAGGCGGCGCCGCAGGCACCCCCCGCCGGGCA
TCAGATCGTGCACGTCCGCGGGGACTCGGAGACCGACCTGGAGGCGCTCTTCAACGCCGTCATGAACCCC
AAGACGGCCAACGTGCCCCAGACCGTGCCCATGAGGCTCCGGAAGCTGCCCGACTCCTTCTTCAAGCCGC
CGGAGCCCAAATCCCACTCCCGACAGGCCAGTACTGATGCAGGCACTGCAGGAGCCCTGACTCCACAGCA
TGTTCGAGCTCATGCCTCTCCAGCTTCTCTGCAGTTGGGAGCTGTTTCTCCTGGGACACTGACCCCCACT
GGAGTAGTCTCTGGCCCAGCAGCTACACCCACAGCTCAGCATCTTCGACAGTCTTCTTTTGAGATACCTG
ATGATGTACCTCTGCCAGCAGGTTGGGAGATGGCAAAGACATCTTCTGGTCAGAGATACTTCTTAAATCA
CATCGATCAGACAACAACATGGCAGGACCCCAGGAAGGCCATGCTGTCCCAGATGAACGTCACAGCCCCC
ACCAGTCCACCAGTGCAGCAGAATATGATGAACTCGGCTTCAGGTCCTCTTCCTGATGGATGGGAACAAG
CCATGACTCAGGATGGAGAAATTTACTATATAAACCATAAGAACAAGACCACCTCTTGGCTAGACCCAAG
GCTTGACCCTCGTTTTGCCATGAACCAGAGAATCAGTCAGAGTGCTCCAGTGAAACAGCCACCACCCCTG
GCTCCCCAGAGCCCACAGGGAGGCGTCATGGGTGGCAGCAACTCCAACCAGCAGCAACAGATGCGACTGC
AGCAACTGCAGATGGAGAAGGAGAGGCTGCGGCTGAAACAGCAAGAACTGCTTCGGCAGGAGTTAGCCCT
GCGTAGCCAGTTACCAACACTGGAGCAGGATGGTGGGACTCAAAATCCAGTGTCTTCTCCCGGGATGTCT
CAGGAATTGAGAACAATGACGACCAATAGCTCAGATCCTTTCCTTAACAGTGGCACCTATCACTCTCGAG
ATGAGAGTACAGACAGTGGACTAAGCATGAGCAGCTACAGTGTCCCTCGAACCCCAGATGACTTCCTGAA
CAGTGTGGATGAGATGGATACAGGTGATACTATCAACCAAAGCACCCTGCCCTCACAGCAGAACCGTTTC
CCAGACTACCTTGAAGCCATTCCTGGGACAAATGTGGACCTTGGAACACTGGAAGGAGATGGAATGAACA
TAGAAGGAGAGGAGCTGATGCCAAGTCTGCAGGAAGCTTTGAGTTCTGACATCCTTAATGACATGGAGTC
TGTTTTGGCTGCCACCAAGCTAGATAAAGAAAGCTTTCTTACATGGTTATAGAGCCCTCAGGCAGACTGA
ATTCTGCAGATATCCAGCACAGTGGCGGCCGCTCGAGTCTAGAGGATCCCGGGTGGCATCCCTGTGACCC
CTCCCCAGTGCCTCTCCTGGCCCTGGAAGTTGCCACTCCAGTGCCCACCAGCCTTGTCCTAATAAAATTA
AGTTGCATCATTTTGTCTGACTAGGTGTCCTTCTATAATATTATGGGGTGGAGGGGGGTGGTATGGAGCA
AGGGGCAAGTTGGGAAGACAACCTGTAGGGCCTGCGGGGTCTATTGGGAACCAAGCTGGAGTGCAGTGGC
ACAATCTTGGCTCACTGCAATCTCCGCCTCCTGGGTTCAAGCGATTCTCCTGCCTCAGCCTCCCGAGTTG
TTGGGATTCCAGGCATGCATGACCAGGCTCAGCTAATTTTTGTTTTTTTGGTAGAGACGGGGTTTCACCA
TATTGGCCAGGCTGGTCTCCAACTCCTAATCTCAGGTGATCTACCCACCTTGGCCTCCCAAATTGCTGGG
ATTACAGGCGTGAACCACTGCTCCCTTCCCTGTCCTTCTGATTTTAAAATAACTATACCAGCAGGAGGAC
GTCCAGACACAGCATAGGCTACCTGGCCATGCCCAACCGGTGGGACATTTGAGTTGCTTGCTTGGCACTG
TCCTCTCATGCGTTGGGTCCACTCAGTAGATGCCTGTTGAATTGGGTACGCGGCCAGCTTGGCTGTGGAA
TGTGTGTCAGTTAGGGTGTGGAAAGTCCCCAGGCTCCCCAGCAGGCAGAAGTATGCAAAGCATGCATCTC
AATTAGTCAGCAACCAGGTGTGGAAAGTCCCCAGGCTCCCCAGCAGGCAGAAGTATGCAAAGCATGCATC
TCAATTAGTCAGCAACCATAGTCCCGCCCCTAACTCCGCCCATCCCGCCCCTAACTCCGCCCAGTTCCGC
CCATTCTCCGCCCCATGGCTGACTAATTTTTTTTATTTATGCAGAGGCCGAGGCCGCCTCGGCCTCTGAG
CTATTCCAGAAGTAGTGAGGAGGCTTTTTTGGAGGCCTAGGCTTTTGCAAAAAGCTCCTCGAGGAACTGA
AAAACCAGAAAGTTAATTCCCTATAGTGAGTCGTATTAAATTCGTAATCATGTCATAGCTGTTTCCTGTG
TGAAATTGTTATCCGCTCACAATTCCACACAACATACGAGCCGGAAGCATAAAGTGTAAAGCCTGGGGTG
CCTAATGAGTGAGCTAACTCACATTAATTGCGTTGCGCTCACTGCCCGCTTTCCAGTCGGGAAACCTGTC
GTGCCAGCTGCATTAATGAATCGGCCAACGCGCGGGGAGAGGCGGTTTGCGTATTGGGCGCTCTTCCGCT
TCCTCGCTCACTGACTCGCTGCGCTCGGTCGTTCGGCTGCGGCGAGCGGTATCAGCTCACTCAAAGGCGG
TAATACGGTTATCCACAGAATCAGGGGATAACGCAGGAAAGAACATGTGAGCAAAAGGCCAGCAAAAGGC
CAGGAACCGTAAAAAGGCCGCGTTGCTGGCGTTTTTCCATAGGCTCCGCCCCCCTGACGAGCATCACAAA
AATCGACGCTCAAGTCAGAGGTGGCGAAACCCGACAGGACTATAAAGATACCAGGCGTTTCCCCCTGGAA
GCTCCCTCGTGCGCTCTCCTGTTCCGACCCTGCCGCTTACCGGATACCTGTCCGCCTTTCTCCCTTCGGG
AAGCGTGGCGCTTTCTCATAGCTCACGCTGTAGGTATCTCAGTTCGGTGTAGGTCGTTCGCTCCAAGCTG
GGCTGTGTGCACGAACCCCCCGTTCAGCCCGACCGCTGCGCCTTATCCGGTAACTATCGTCTTGAGTCCA
ACCCGGTAAGACACGACTTATCGCCACTGGCAGCAGCCACTGGTAACAGGATTAGCAGAGCGAGGTATGT
AGGCGGTGCTACAGAGTTCTTGAAGTGGTGGCCTAACTACGGCTACACTAGAAGAACAGTATTTGGTATC
TGCGCTCTGCTGAAGCCAGTTACCTTCGGAAAAAGAGTTGGTAGCTCTTGATCCGGCAAACAAACCACCG
CTGGTAGCGGTGGTTTTTTTGTTTGCAAGCAGCAGATTACGCGCAGAAAAAAAGGATCTCAAGAAGATCC
TTTGATCTTTTCTACGGGGTCTGACGCTCAGTGGAACGAAAACTCACGTTAAGGGATTTTGGTCATGAGA
TTATCAAAAAGGATCTTCACCTAGATCCTTTTAAATTAAAAATGAAGTTTTAAATCAATCTAAAGTATAT
ATGAGTAAACTTGGTCTGACAGTTACCAATGCTTAATCAGTGAGGCACCTATCTCAGCGATCTGTCTATT
TCGTTCATCCATAGTTGCCTGACTCCCCGTCGTGTAGATAACTACGATACGGGAGGGCTTACCATCTGGC
CCCAGTGCTGCAATGATACCGCGAGACCCACGCTCACCGGCTCCAGATTTATCAGCAATAAACCAGCCAG
CCGGAAGGGCCGAGCGCAGAAGTGGTCCTGCAACTTTATCCGCCTCCATCCAGTCTATTAATTGTTGCCG
GGAAGCTAGAGTAAGTAGTTCGCCAGTTAATAGTTTGCGCAACGTTGTTGCCATTGCTACAGGCATCGTG
GTGTCACGCTCGTCGTTTGGTATGGCTTCATTCAGCTCCGGTTCCCAACGATCAAGGCGAGTTACATGAT
CCCCCATGTTGTGCAAAAAAGCGGTTAGCTCCTTCGGTCCTCCGATCGTTGTCAGAAGTAAGTTGGCCGC
AGTGTTATCACTCATGGTTATGGCAGCACTGCATAATTCTCTTACTGTCATGCCATCCGTAAGATGCTTT
TCTGTGACTGGTGAGTACTCAACCAAGTCATTCTGAGAATAGTGTATGCGGCGACCGAGTTGCTCTTGCC
CGGCGTCAATACGGGATAATACCGCGCCACATAGCAGAACTTTAAAAGTGCTCATCATTGGAAAACGTTC
TTCGGGGCGAAAACTCTCAAGGATCTTACCGCTGTTGAGATCCAGTTCGATGTAACCCACTCGTGCACCC
AACTGATCTTCAGCATCTTTTACTTTCACCAGCGTTTCTGGGTGAGCAAAAACAGGAAGGCAAAATGCCG
CAAAAAAGGGAATAAGGGCGACACGGAAATGTTGAATACTCATACTCTTCCTTTTTCAATATTATTGAAG
CATTTATCAGGGTTATTGTCTCATGAGCGGATACATATTTGAATGTATTTAGAAAAATAAACAAATAGGG
GTTCCGCGCACATTTCCCCGAAAAGTGCCACCTG
[124 nt withheld, positions 5355-5478]
C
[91 nt withheld, positions 5480-5570]
A
[49 nt withheld, positions 5572-5620]
CCTTTGACGTTGGAGTCCACGTTCTTT
[37 nt withheld, positions 5648-5684]
ACCCTATCTCGGTCTATTCTTTTGATTTATAAGGGATTTTGCCGATTTCGGCCTATTGGTTAAAAAATGA
GCTGATTTAACAAAAATTTAACGCGAATTTTAACAAAATATTAACGCTTACAATTTCCATTCGCCATTCA
GGCTGCGCAACTGTTGGGAAGGGCGATCGGTGCGGGCCTCTTCGCTATTACGCCAGCTGGCGAAAGGGGG
ATGTGCTGCAAGGCGATTAAGTTGGGTAACGCCAGGGTTTTCCCAGTCACGACGTTGTAAAACGACGGCC
AGTGCCAAGCTGATCTATACATTGAATCAATATTGGCAATTAGCCATATTAGTCATTGGTTATATAGCAT
AAATCAATATTGGCTATTGGCCATTGCATACGTTGTATCTATATCATAATATGTACATTTATATTGGCTC
ATGTCCAATATGACCGCCATGTTGACATTGATTATTGACTAGTTATTAATAGTAATCAATTACGGGGTCA
TTAGTTCATAGCCCATATATGGAGTTCCGCGTTACATAACTTACGGTAAATGGCCCGCCTGGCTGACCGC
CCAACGACCCCCGCCCATTGACGTCAATAATGACGTATG
Features (pLannotate 1.2.2; 18 found; start..end, strand, type, name):
    278..477     +  promoter       CMV promoter: human cytomegalovirus (CMV) immediate early promoter
    513..533     +  CDS            3xFLAG (fragment): three tandem FLAG® epitope tags
    570..594     +  CDS            3xFLAG (fragment): three tandem FLAG® epitope tags
    619..2079    +  CDS            YAP1: YAP1_HUMAN - Also known as YAP65. Experimental evidence at protein level: Swiss-Prot protein existence level 1. [Isoform 3]: Activates the C-terminal fragment (CTF) of ERBB4 (isoform 3). From Homo sapiens (Human).
   2151..2773    +  polyA_signal   hGH poly(A) signal: human growth hormone polyadenylation signal
   2802..3131    +  promoter       SV40 promoter: SV40 enhancer and early promoter
   3170..3188    -  promoter       T7 promoter: promoter for bacteriophage T7 RNA polymerase
   3226..3242    -  protein_bind   lac operator: The lac repressor binds to the lac operator to inhibit transcription in E. coli. This inhibition can be relieved by adding lactose or isopropyl-β-D-thiogalactopyranoside (IPTG). lac repressor encoded by lacI
   3250..3280    -  promoter       lac promoter: promoter for the E. coli lac operon
   3295..3316    -  protein_bind   CAP binding site: CAP binding activates transcription in the presence of cAMP. E. coli catabolite activator protein
   3329..3421    -  CDS            lacI (fragment): lac repressor; lacI; The lac repressor binds to the lac operator to inhibit transcription in E. coli. This inhibition can be relieved by adding lactose or isopropyl-β-D-thiogalactopyranoside (IPTG).
   3604..4192    -  rep_origin     ori: high-copy-number ColE1/pMB1/pBR322/pUC origin of replication
   4363..5223    -  CDS            AmpR: β-lactamase; bla; confers resistance to ampicillin, carbenicillin, and related antibiotics
   5224..5328    -  promoter       AmpR promoter: bla
   5355..5783    +  rep_origin     f1 ori (sequence partly withheld): f1 bacteriophage origin of replication; arrow indicates direction of (+) strand synthesis
   5814..5968    -  CDS            lacZα (fragment): LacZα fragment of β-galactosidase; lacZ fragment
   6128..6283    +  enhancer       CMV enhancer (fragment): human cytomegalovirus immediate early enhancer
   6283..276     +  enhancer       CMV enhancer (fragment) (across the origin): human cytomegalovirus immediate early enhancer
