[The description below was written by a language model from this plasmid's Addgene catalogue record and pLannotate feature annotations shown in this document.]
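Description:
pCMV-flag S127A YAP is a mammalian expression plasmid built on a pCMV backbone that drives constitutive expression of an N-terminally FLAG-tagged human YAP1 (YAP2 form) carrying a serine-to-alanine substitution at residue 127. It is maintained in E. coli as a high-copy plasmid through a ColE1/pUC-type origin and selected with ampicillin via the β-lactamase gene. An f1 origin is also present, along with remnants of lac-derived cloning sequences (lac promoter and operator, CAP site, lacI and lacZα fragments) and a T7 promoter, which appear to be backbone carry-over rather than functional parts of the expression unit. Two sequence records are annotated, of about 6.2 and 6.3 kb. They share essentially identical feature maps and differ only near the CMV enhancer that spans the numbering origin.

The expression cassette consists of the CMV immediate-early enhancer and promoter, short segments annotated as FLAG epitope sequence, the roughly 1.5 kb YAP1 open reading frame, and a human growth hormone polyadenylation signal. An SV40 enhancer/early promoter region lies downstream of the poly(A) signal, but no mammalian selection marker is annotated after it, so the plasmid seems suited mainly to transient transfection. The record describes S127 as the major phosphorylation site in YAP2. Replacing it with alanine prevents phosphorylation there. The associated work concerns inactivation of YAP by the Hippo pathway in contact inhibition and growth control, so this mutant is used as a phosphorylation-resistant version of YAP for comparison with the wild-type protein, with the FLAG tag allowing detection and immunoprecipitation. Part of the plasmid derives from an earlier pCMV-Flag-YAP2 construct.
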