Addgene plasmid #27370: pCMV-flag S127A YAP
Depositing lab: Kunliang Guan. Depositing organization: University of California, San Diego (UCSD). Publication: Inactivation of YAP oncoprotein by the Hippo pathway is involved in cell contact inhibition and tissue growth control. Zhao B, Wei X, Li W, Udan RS, Yang Q, Kim J, Xie J, Ikenoue T, Yu J, Li L, Zheng P, Ye K, Chinnaiyan A, Halder G, Lai ZC, Guan KL. Genes Dev. 2007 Nov 1. 21(21):2747-61. 10.1101/gad.1602907 PubMed 17974916.
Backbone
  Vector backbone: pCMV
  Backbone size w/o insert (bp): 5000
  Vector type: Mammalian Expression
Growth in bacteria
  Bacterial resistance: Ampicillin, 100 μg/mL
  Growth temperature: 37°C
  Growth strain: DH5alpha
  Copy number: High Copy
Gene/Insert
  Gene/Insert name: YAP
  Species: H. sapiens (human)
  Insert size (bp): 1500
  Mutation: S127A ( major phosphorylation site in YAP2)
  Entrez Gene: YAP1 (a.k.a. COB1, YAP, YAP-1, YAP2, YAP65, YKI)
  Tag / fusion protein: flag (N terminal on insert)
  Cloning method: Restriction Enzyme
  Sequencing primers: 5′ CMV-F
Resource information
  A portion of this plasmid was derived from a plasmid made by: pCMV-Flag-YAP2 was obtained from Marius Sudol.
Terms and licenses: Academic/Nonprofit Terms; Industry Terms: Not Available to Industry
How to cite: pCMV-flag S127A YAP was a gift from Kunliang Guan (Addgene plasmid # 27370 ; http://n2t.net/addgene:27370 ; RRID:Addgene_27370)
