>Addgene plasmid #27370 | pCMV-flag S127A YAP | addgene partial sequence | sequence record 109796 | CMV-F 5'-CGCAAATGGGCGGTAGGCGTG-3'
CTATATAAGCAGAGCTCGTTTAGTGAACCGTCAGAATTGATCTACCATGGACTACAAAGACGATGACGAC
AAGCTTGCGGCCGCGAATTCAAGCTTAGCCACCATGGACTACAAAGACGATGACGATAAAGCAAGGCTCG
AATCGGTACCTAAGGATCCCGGGCAGCAGCCGCCGCCTCAACCGGCCCCCCAGGGCCAAGGGCAGCCGCC
TTCGCAGCCCCCGCAGGGGCAGGGCCCGCCGTCCGGACCCGGGCAACCGGCACCCGCGGCGACCCAGGCG
GCGCCGCAGGCACCCCCCGCCGGGCATCAGATCGTGCACGTCCGCGGGGACTCGGAGACCGACCTGGAGG
CGCTCTTCAACGCCGTCATGAACCCCAAGACGGCCAACGTGCCCCAGACCGTGCCCATGAGGCTCCGGAA
GCTGCCCGACTCCTTCTTCAAGCCGCCGGAGCCCAAATCCCACTCCCGACAGGCCAGTACTGATGCAGGC
ACTGCAGGAGCCCTGACTCCACAGCATGTTCGAGCTCATGCCTCTCCAGCTTCTCTGCAGTTGGGAGCTG
TTTCTCCTGGGACACTGACCCCCACTGGAGTAGTCTCTGGCCCAGCAGCTACACCCACAGCTCAGCATCT
TCGACAGTCTTCTTTTGAGATACCTGATGATGTACCTCTGCCAGCAGGTTGGGAGATGGCAAAGACATCT
TCTGGTCAGAGATACTTCTTAAATCACATCGATCAGACAACAACATGGCAGGACCCCAGGAAGGCCATGC
TGTCCCAGATGAACGTCACAGCCCCCACCAGTCCACCAGTGCAGCAGAATATGATGAACTCGGCTTCAGG
TCCTCTTCCTGATGGATGGGAACAAGCCATGACTCAGGATGGAGAAATTTACTATATAAACCATAAGA
