>Addgene plasmid #27370 | pCMV-flag S127A YAP | addgene partial sequence | sequence record 109797 | hGH-PA-R 5'-CCAGCTTGGTTCCCAATAGA-3'
CCCCTTGCTCCATACCACCCCCCTCCACCCCATAATATTATAGAAGGACACCTAGTCAGACAAAATGATG
CAACTTAATTTTATTAGGACAAGGCTGGTGGGCACTGGAGTGGCAACTTCCAGGGCCAGGAGAGGCACTG
GGGAGGGGTCACAGGGATGCCACCCGGGATCCTCTAGACTCGAGCGGCCGCCACTGTGCTGGATATCTGC
AGAATTCAGTCTGCCTGAGGGCTCTATAACCATGTAAGAAAGCTTTCTTTATCTAGCTTGGTGGCAGCCA
AAACAGACTCCATGTCATTAAGGATGTCAGAACTCAAAGCTTCCTGCAGACTTGGCATCAGCTCCTCTCC
TTCTATGTTCATTCCATCTCCTTCCAGTGTTCCAAGGTCCACATTTGTCCCAGGAATGGCTTCAAGGTAG
TCTGGGAAACGGTTCTGCTGTGAGGGCAGGGTGCTTTGGTTGATAGTATCACCTGTATCCATCTCATCCA
CACTGTTCAGGAAGTCATCTGGGGTTCGAGGGACACTGTAGCTGCTCATGCTTAGTCCACTGTCTGTACT
CTCATCTCGAGAGTGATAGGTGCCACTGTTAAGGAAAGGATCTGAGCTATTGGTCGTCATTGTTCTCAAT
TCCTGAGACATCCCGGGAGAAGACACTGGATTTTGAGTCCCACCATCCTGCTCCAGTGTTGGTAACTGGC
TACGCAGGGCTAACTCCTGCCGAAGCAGTTCTTGCTGTTTCAGCCGCAGCCTCTCCTTCTCCATCTGCAG
TTGCTGCAGTCGCATCTGTTGCTGCTGGTTGGAGTTGCTGCCACCCATGACGCCTCCCTGTGGGCTCTGG
